Addgene plasmid #115204: pLEX307_CR-PDHA2S293A
Purpose: Lentiviral transduction and expression of CRISPR/Cas9-resistant PDHA2S293A into any mammalian cell (when using sgRNA 5'-ATGTAATGACGTGATCCGAG-3')
Depositing lab: Mohan Babu. Depositing organization: University of Regina. Publication: Rewiring of the Human Mitochondrial Interactome during Neuronal Reprogramming Reveals Regulators of the Respirasome and Neurogenesis. Moutaoufik MT, Malty R, Amin S, Zhang Q, Phanse S, Gagarinova A, Zilocchi M, Hoell L, Minic Z, Gagarinova M, Aoki H, Stockwell J, Jessulat M, Goebels F, Broderick K, Scott NE, Vlasblom J, Musso G, Prasad B, Lamantea E, Garavaglia B, Rajput A, Murayama K, Okazaki Y, Foster LJ, Bader GD, Cayabyab FS, Babu M. iScience. 2019 Sep 4;19:1114-1132. doi: 10.1016/j.isci.2019.08.057. PubMed 31536960.
Backbone
  Vector backbone: pLEX-307
  Backbone manufacturer: David Root, Addgene plasmid # 41392
  Backbone size w/o insert (bp): 8270
  Vector type: Lentiviral
  Selectable markers: Puromycin
Growth in bacteria
  Bacterial resistance: Ampicillin, 100 μg/mL
  Growth temperature: 30°C
  Growth strain: NEB Stable
  Copy number: High Copy
Gene/Insert
  Gene/Insert name: CR (CRISPR/Cas9-resistant)-PDHA2S293A
  Species: H. sapiens (human)
  Insert size (bp): 1167
  Mutation: c.321C>T (silent when translated to protein, confers CRISPR/Cas9 resistance since it mutates the canonical PAM site), p.S293A
  GenBank ID: NM_005390.4, NP_005381.1
  Entrez Gene: PDHA2 (a.k.a. PDHAL, MGC149517, MGC149518)
  Promoter: EF1alpha
  Cloning method: Restriction Enzyme; 5′ cloning site NheI (not destroyed); 3′ cloning site SpeI (not destroyed)
  Sequencing primers: 5′ EF1alpha_F; 3′ WPRE_R
Terms and licenses: Academic/Nonprofit Terms; Industry Terms: Not Available to Industry
How to cite: pLEX307_CR-PDHA2S293A was a gift from Mohan Babu (Addgene plasmid # 115204 ; http://n2t.net/addgene:115204 ; RRID:Addgene_115204)
