[The description below was written by a language model from this plasmid's Addgene catalogue record and pLannotate feature annotations shown in this document.]
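Description:
pLEX307_CR-PDHA2S293A is a lentiviral expression plasmid built on the pLEX-307 backbone for stable delivery of a modified human PDHA2 cDNA into mammalian cells. In bacteria it is maintained through a high-copy ColE1/pUC-type origin and selected with ampicillin via the β-lactamase gene; an f1 origin and remnants of the lac/lacZα region are also present. The viral portion has a third-generation, self-inactivating layout. An RSV promoter fused to a truncated HIV-1 5' LTR drives genomic RNA production in packaging cells. It is followed by the Ψ packaging signal with a partial gag sequence, the Rev response element for Rev-dependent nuclear export, a cPPT/CTS element and a ΔU3 3' LTR that silences LTR transcription after integration. An SV40 poly(A) signal lies downstream of the 3' LTR.

Two expression units sit between the LTRs. An SV40 early promoter/origin region drives puromycin N-acetyltransferase, which allows puromycin selection of transduced cells. The human EF-1α promoter drives the 1167 bp PDHA2 open reading frame, inserted between NheI and SpeI sites, with a WPRE downstream to enhance transcript stability and expression. No epitope tag or reporter is annotated on the insert. PDHA2 encodes an E1 alpha subunit of the pyruvate dehydrogenase complex, which converts pyruvate to acetyl-CoA.

The insert carries two changes. A silent c.321C>T substitution destroys the PAM of a specific sgRNA target, so the transgene escapes Cas9 cleavage. The second change is a serine-to-alanine substitution at residue 293. This combination suits re-expression of the S293A variant in cells whose endogenous PDHA2 has been targeted by CRISPR/Cas9, as in knockout-rescue comparisons.
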