Features (pLannotate 1.2.2; 30 found; start..end, strand, type, name):
      1..22      +  protein_bind   CAP binding site: CAP binding activates transcription in the presence of cAMP. E. coli catabolite activator protein
     37..67      +  promoter       lac promoter: promoter for the E. coli lac operon
     75..91      +  protein_bind   lac operator: The lac repressor binds to the lac operator to inhibit transcription in E. coli. This inhibition can be relieved by adding lactose or isopropyl-β-D-thiogalactopyranoside (IPTG). lac repressor encoded by lacI
    136..154     +  promoter       T3 promoter: promoter for bacteriophage T3 RNA polymerase
    182..408     +  promoter       RSV promoter: Rous sarcoma virus enhancer/promoter
    409..589     +  LTR            5' LTR (truncated): truncated 5' long terminal repeat (LTR) from HIV-1
    636..761     +  misc_feature   HIV-1 Ψ: packaging signal of human immunodeficiency virus type 1
    745..1108    +  CDS            HIV-1 gag (fragment): gag protein from human immunodeficiency virus 1; gag
   1254..1487    +  misc_feature   RRE: The Rev response element (RRE) of HIV-1 allows for Rev-dependent mRNA export from the nucleus to the cytoplasm.
   1864..1890    +  CDS            Rev (fragment): human immunodeficiency virus 1 (HIV-1) Rev protein; rev; enhances nuclear export of unspliced and incompletely spliced viral mRNAs
   1897..1920    +  promoter       SV40 promoter (fragment): SV40 early promoter
   1921..1992    +  promoter       SV40 promoter (fragment): SV40 enhancer and early promoter
   2016..2151    +  rep_origin     SV40 ori: SV40 origin of replication
   2197..2793    +  CDS            PuroR (fragment): puromycin N-acetyltransferase; pac from Streptomyces; confers resistance to puromycin
   2842..2959    +  misc_feature   cPPT/CTS: central polypurine tract and central termination sequence of HIV-1
   3024..3090    +  CDS            small t antigen (fragment): SV40 (simian virus 40) small t antigen
   3097..4275    +  promoter       EF-1α promoter: strong constitutive promoter for human elongation factor EF-1α
   4283..5446    +  CDS            PDHA2: ODPAT_HUMAN - Also known as PDHAL. Experimental evidence at protein level: Swiss-Prot protein existence level 1. The pyruvate dehydrogenase complex catalyzes the overall conversion of pyruvate to acetyl-CoA and CO(2), and thereby links the glycolytic pathway to the tricarboxylic cycle. From Homo sapiens (Human).
   5471..6059    +  misc_feature   WPRE: woodchuck hepatitis virus posttranscriptional regulatory element
   6110..6129    +  misc_feature   cPPT/CTS (fragment): central polypurine tract and central termination sequence of HIV-1
   6131..6364    +  LTR            3' LTR (ΔU3): self-inactivating 3' long terminal repeat (LTR) from HIV-1
   6442..6563    +  polyA_signal   SV40 poly(A) signal: SV40 polyadenylation signal
   6603..6738    +  rep_origin     SV40 ori: SV40 origin of replication
   6759..6777    -  promoter       T7 promoter: promoter for bacteriophage T7 RNA polymerase
   6785..6940    +  CDS            lacZα (fragment): LacZα fragment of β-galactosidase; lacZ fragment
   6945..7373    +  rep_origin     f1 ori (sequence partly withheld): f1 bacteriophage origin of replication; arrow indicates direction of (+) strand synthesis
   7426..7530    +  promoter       AmpR promoter: bla
   7531..8391    +  CDS            AmpR: β-lactamase; bla; confers resistance to ampicillin, carbenicillin, and related antibiotics
   8562..9150    +  rep_origin     ori: high-copy-number ColE1/pMB1/pBR322/pUC origin of replication
   9333..9425    +  CDS            lacI (fragment): lac repressor; lacI; The lac repressor binds to the lac operator to inhibit transcription in E. coli. This inhibition can be relieved by adding lactose or isopropyl-β-D-thiogalactopyranoside (IPTG).
>Addgene plasmid #115204 | pLEX307_CR-PDHA2S293A | addgene full sequence | sequence record 231794 | Addgene NGS Result
TAATGTGAGTTAGCTCACTCATTAGGCACCCCAGGCTTTACACTTTATGCTTCCGGCTCGTATGTTGTGT
GGAATTGTGAGCGGATAACAATTTCACACAGGAAACAGCTATGACCATGATTACGCCAAGCGCGCAATTA
ACCCTCACTAAAGGGAACAAAAGCTGGAGCTGCAAGCTTAATGTAGTCTTATGCAATACTCTTGTAGTCT
TGCAACATGGTAACGATGAGTTAGCAACATGCCTTACAAGGAGAGAAAAAGCACCGTGCATGCCGATTGG
TGGAAGTAAGGTGGTACGATCGTGCCTTATTAGGAAGGCAACAGACGGGTCTGACATGGATTGGACGAAC
CACTGAATTGCCGCATTGCAGAGATATTGTATTTAAGTGCCTAGCTCGATACATAAACGGGTCTCTCTGG
TTAGACCAGATCTGAGCCTGGGAGCTCTCTGGCTAACTAGGGAACCCACTGCTTAAGCCTCAATAAAGCT
TGCCTTGAGTGCTTCAAGTAGTGTGTGCCCGTCTGTTGTGTGACTCTGGTAACTAGAGATCCCTCAGACC
CTTTTAGTCAGTGTGGAAAATCTCTAGCAGTGGCGCCCGAACAGGGACTTGAAAGCGAAAGGGAAACCAG
AGGAGCTCTCTCGACGCAGGACTCGGCTTGCTGAAGCGCGCACGGCAAGAGGCGAGGGGCGGCGACTGGT
GAGTACGCCAAAAATTTTGACTAGCGGAGGCTAGAAGGAGAGAGATGGGTGCGAGAGCGTCAGTATTAAG
CGGGGGAGAATTAGATCGCGATGGGAAAAAATTCGGTTAAGGCCAGGGGGAAAGAAAAAATATAAATTAA
AACATATAGTATGGGCAAGCAGGGAGCTAGAACGATTCGCAGTTAATCCTGGCCTGTTAGAAACATCAGA
AGGCTGTAGACAAATACTGGGACAGCTACAACCATCCCTTCAGACAGGATCAGAAGAACTTAGATCATTA
TATAATACAGTAGCAACCCTCTATTGTGTGCATCAAAGGATAGAGATAAAAGACACCAAGGAAGCTTTAG
ACAAGATAGAGGAAGAGCAAAACAAAAGTAAGACCACCGCACAGCAAGCGGCCGCTGATCTTCAGACCTG
GAGGAGGAGATATGAGGGACAATTGGAGAAGTGAATTATATAAATATAAAGTAGTAAAAATTGAACCATT
AGGAGTAGCACCCACCAAGGCAAAGAGAAGAGTGGTGCAGAGAGAAAAAAGAGCAGTGGGAATAGGAGCT
TTGTTCCTTGGGTTCTTGGGAGCAGCAGGAAGCACTATGGGCGCAGCGTCAATGACGCTGACGGTACAGG
CCAGACAATTATTGTCTGGTATAGTGCAGCAGCAGAACAATTTGCTGAGGGCTATTGAGGCGCAACAGCA
TCTGTTGCAACTCACAGTCTGGGGCATCAAGCAGCTCCAGGCAAGAATCCTGGCTGTGGAAAGATACCTA
AAGGATCAACAGCTCCTGGGGATTTGGGGTTGCTCTGGAAAACTCATTTGCACCACTGCTGTGCCTTGGA
ATGCTAGTTGGAGTAATAAATCTCTGGAACAGATTTGGAATCACACGACCTGGATGGAGTGGGACAGAGA
AATTAACAATTACACAAGCTTAATACACTCCTTAATTGAAGAATCGCAAAACCAGCAAGAAAAGAATGAA
CAAGAATTATTGGAATTAGATAAATGGGCAAGTTTGTGGAATTGGTTTAACATAACAAATTGGCTGTGGT
ATATAAAATTATTCATAATGATAGTAGGAGGCTTGGTAGGTTTAAGAATAGTTTTTGCTGTACTTTCTAT
AGTGAATAGAGTTAGGCAGGGATATTCACCATTATCGTTTCAGACCCACCTCCCAACCCCGAGGGGACCC
ATGCATTGCATCTCAATTAGTCAGCAACCAGGTGTGGAAAGTCCCCAGGCTCCCCAGCAGGCAGAAGTAT
GCAAAGCATGCGTCTCAATTAGTCAGCAACCATAGTCCCGCCCCTAACTCCGCCCATCCCGCCCCTAACT
CCGCCCAGTTCCGCCCATTCTCCGCCCCATGGCTGACTAATTTTTTTTATTTATGCAGAGGCCGAGGCCG
CCTCGGCCTCTGAGCTATTCCAGAAGTAGTGAGGAGGCTTTTTTGGAGGCCTAGGCTTTTGCAAAAAGCT
TTCTAGAGGTACCACCGGAGCTTACCATGACCGAGTACAAGCCCACGGTGCGCCTCGCCACCCGCGACGA
CGTCCCCAGGGCCGTACGCACCCTCGCCGCCGCGTTCGCCGACTACCCCGCCACGCGCCACACCGTCGAT
CCGGACCGCCACATCGAGCGGGTCACCGAGCTGCAAGAACTCTTCCTCACGCGCGTCGGGCTCGACATCG
GCAAGGTGTGGGTCGCGGACGACGGCGCCGCCGTGGCGGTCTGGACCACGCCGGAGAGCGTCGAAGCGGG
GGCGGTGTTCGCCGAGATCGGCCCGCGCATGGCCGAGTTGAGCGGTTCCCGGCTGGCCGCGCAGCAACAG
ATGGAAGGCCTCCTGGCGCCGCACCGGCCCAAGGAGCCCGCGTGGTTCCTGGCCACCGTCGGCGTCTCGC
CCGACCACCAGGGCAAGGGTCTGGGCAGCGCCGTCGTGCTCCCCGGAGTGGAGGCGGCCGAGCGCGCCGG
GGTGCCCGCCTTCCTGGAGACCTCCGCGCCCCGCAACCTCCCCTTCTACGAGCGGCTCGGCTTCACCGTC
ACCGCCGACGTCGAGGTGCCCGAAGGACCGCGCACCTGGTGCATGACCCGCAAGCCCGGTGCCAGTTAAC
GAATTCTAGATCTTGAGACAAATGGCAGTATTCATCCACAATTTTAAAAGAAAAGGGGGGATTGGGGGGT
ACAGTGCAGGGGAAAGAATAGTAGACATAATAGCAACAGACATACAAACTAAAGAATTACAAAAACAAAT
TACAAAAATTCAAAATTTTCGGGTTTATTACAGGGACAGCAGAGATCCACTTTGGCGCCGGCTCGAGGCC
TGCAGGTGCAAAGATGGATAAAGTTTTAAACAGAGAGGAATCTTTGCAGCTAATGGACCTTCTAGGTCTT
GAAAGGAGTGGGAATTGGCTCCGGTGCCCGTCAGTGGGCAGAGCGCACATCGCCCACAGTCCCCGAGAAG
TTGGGGGGAGGGGTCGGCAATTGAACCGGTGCCTAGAGAAGGTGGCGCGGGGTAAACTGGGAAAGTGATG
TCGTGTACTGGCTCCGCCTTTTTCCCGAGGGTGGGGGAGAACCGTATATAAGTGCAGTAGTCGCCGTGAA
CGTTCTTTTTCGCAACGGGTTTGCCGCCAGAACACAGGTAAGTGCCGTGTGTGGTTCCCGCGGGCCTGGC
CTCTTTACGGGTTATGGCCCTTGCGTGCCTTGAATTACTTCCACCTGGCTGCAGTACGTGATTCTTGATC
CCGAGCTTCGGGTTGGAAGTGGGTGGGAGAGTTCGAGGCCTTGCGCTTAAGGAGCCCCTTCGCCTCGTGC
TTGAGTTGAGGCCTGGCCTGGGCGCTGGGGCCGCCGCGTGCGAATCTGGTGGCACCTTCGCGCCTGTCTC
GCTGCTTTCGATAAGTCTCTAGCCATTTAAAATTTTTGATGACCTGCTGCGACGCTTTTTTTCTGGCAAG
ATAGTCTTGTAAATGCGGGCCAAGATCTGCACACTGGTATTTCGGTTTTTGGGGCCGCGGGCGGCGACGG
GGCCCGTGCGTCCCAGCGCACATGTTCGGCGAGGCGGGGCCTGCGAGCGCGGCCACCGAGAATCGGACGG
GGGTAGTCTCAAGCTGGCCGGCCTGCTCTGGTGCCTGGCCTCGCGCCGCCGTGTATCGCCCCGCCCTGGG
CGGCAAGGCTGGCCCGGTCGGCACCAGTTGCGTGAGCGGAAAGATGGCCGCTTCCCGGCCCTGCTGCAGG
GAGCTCAAAATGGAGGACGCGGCGCTCGGGAGAGCGGGCGGGTGAGTCACCCACACAAAGGAAAAGGGCC
TTTCCGTCCTCAGCCGTCGCTTCATGTGACTCCACGGAGTACCGGGCGCCGTCCAGGCACCTCGATTAGT
TCTCGAGCTTTTGGAGTACGTCGTCTTTAGGTTGGGGGGAGGGGTTTTATGCGATGGAGTTTCCCCACAC
TGAGTGGGTGGAGACTGAAGTTAGGCCAGCTTGGCACTTGATGTAATTCTCCTTGGAATTTGCCCTTTTT
GAGTTTGGATCTTGGTTCATTCTCAAGCCTCAGACAGTGGTTCAAAGTTTTTTTCTTCCATTTCAGGTGT
CGTGAGGCTAGCATGCTGGCCGCCTTCATCTCCCGCGTGTTGAGGCGAGTTGCCCAGAAATCAGCTCGCA
GAGTGCTGGTGGCATCCCGTAACTCCTCAAATGACGCTACATTTGAAATTAAGAAATGTGATCTTTATCT
GTTGGAAGAGGGTCCCCCTGTCACTACAGTGCTCACTAGGGCGGAGGGGCTTAAATACTACAGGATGATG
CTGACTGTTCGCCGCATGGAATTGAAGGCAGATCAGCTGTACAAACAGAAATTCATTCGCGGTTTCTGTC
ACCTGTGCGATGGTCAGGAAGCTTGTTGCGTGGGCCTTGAGGCCGGCATAAATCCCTCGGATCACGTCAT
TACATCCTATAGGGCTCATGGTGTGTGCTATACTCGGGGACTTTCTGTCCGATCCATTCTCGCAGAGCTG
ACGGGAAGAAGAGGAGGTTGTGCTAAAGGAAAAGGAGGATCGATGCATATGTATACCAAGAACTTCTATG
GGGGCAATGGCATCGTCGGTGCACAGGGCCCCCTGGGCGCTGGCATTGCTCTGGCCTGTAAATATAAAGG
AAACGATGAGATCTGTTTGACTTTATATGGGGATGGCGCTGCGAATCAGGGGCAGATAGCCGAAGCTTTC
AATATGGCAGCTTTATGGAAATTACCTTGTGTTTTCATCTGTGAGAATAACCTATATGGAATGGGAACAT
CTACTGAGAGAGCAGCAGCCAGCCCTGATTACTACAAGAGGGGCAATTTTATCCCTGGGCTAAAGGTCGA
TGGAATGGATGTTCTGTGTGTTCGTGAGGCAACAAAATTTGCAGCTAACTACTGTAGATCTGGAAAGGGG
CCCATACTGATGGAGCTGCAAACCTACCGTTATCATGGACACAGTATGGCCGATCCTGGAGTCAGTTATC
GTACACGAGAAGAAATTCAGGAAGTAAGAAGTAAGAGGGATCCTATAATAATTCTCCAAGATAGAATGGT
AAACAGCAAGCTCGCCACTGTGGAAGAATTAAAGGAAATTGGGGCTGAGGTGAGGAAAGAAATTGATGAT
GCTGCCCAGTTTGCTACCACTGATCCTGAGCCACATTTGGAAGAATTAGGCCATCACATCTACAGCAGTG
ATTCATCTTTTGAAGTTCGTGGTGCAAATCCATGGATCAAGTTTAAGTCCGTCAGTTAAACTAGTACGCG
TTAAGTCGACAATCAACCTCTGGATTACAAAATTTGTGAAAGATTGACTGGTATTCTTAACTATGTTGCT
CCTTTTACGCTATGTGGATACGCTGCTTTAATGCCTTTGTATCATGCTATTGCTTCCCGTATGGCTTTCA
TTTTCTCCTCCTTGTATAAATCCTGGTTGCTGTCTCTTTATGAGGAGTTGTGGCCCGTTGTCAGGCAACG
TGGCGTGGTGTGCACTGTGTTTGCTGACGCAACCCCCACTGGTTGGGGCATTGCCACCACCTGTCAGCTC
CTTTCCGGGACTTTCGCTTTCCCCCTCCCTATTGCCACGGCGGAACTCATCGCCGCCTGCCTTGCCCGCT
GCTGGACAGGGGCTCGGCTGTTGGGCACTGACAATTCCGTGGTGTTGTCGGGGAAATCATCGTCCTTTCC
TTGGCTGCTCGCCTGTGTTGCCACCTGGATTCTGCGCGGGACGTCCTTCTGCTACGTCCCTTCGGCCCTC
AATCCAGCGGACCTTCCTTCCCGCGGCCTGCTGCCGGCTCTGCGGCCTCTTCCGCGTCTTCGCCTTCGCC
CTCAGACGAGTCGGATCTCCCTTTGGGCCGCCTCCCCGCGTCGACTTTAAGACCAATGACTTACAAGGCA
GCTGTAGATCTTAGCCACTTTTTAAAAGAAAAGGGGGGACTGGAAGGGCTAATTCACTCCCAACGAAGAC
AAGATCTGCTTTTTGCTTGTACTGGGTCTCTCTGGTTAGACCAGATCTGAGCCTGGGAGCTCTCTGGCTA
ACTAGGGAACCCACTGCTTAAGCCTCAATAAAGCTTGCCTTGAGTGCTTCAAGTAGTGTGTGCCCGTCTG
TTGTGTGACTCTGGTAACTAGAGATCCCTCAGACCCTTTTAGTCAGTGTGGAAAATCTCTAGCAGTACGT
ATAGTAGTTCATGTCATCTTATTATTCAGTATTTATAACTTGCAAAGAAATGAATATCAGAGAGTGAGAG
GAACTTGTTTATTGCAGCTTATAATGGTTACAAATAAAGCAATAGCATCACAAATTTCACAAATAAAGCA
TTTTTTTCACTGCATTCTAGTTGTGGTTTGTCCAAACTCATCAATGTATCTTATCATGTCTGGCTCTAGC
TATCCCGCCCCTAACTCCGCCCATCCCGCCCCTAACTCCGCCCAGTTCCGCCCATTCTCCGCCCCATGGC
TGACTAATTTTTTTTATTTATGCAGAGGCCGAGGCCGCCTCGGCCTCTGAGCTATTCCAGAAGTAGTGAG
GAGGCTTTTTTGGAGGCCTAGGGACGTACCCAATTCGCCCTATAGTGAGTCGTATTACGCGCGCTCACTG
GCCGTCGTTTTACAACGTCGTGACTGGGAAAACCCTGGCGTTACCCAACTTAATCGCCTTGCAGCACATC
CCCCTTTCGCCAGCTGGCGTAATAGCGAAGAGGCCCGCACCGATCGCCCTTCCCAACAGTTGCGCAGCCT
GAATGGCGAATGGG
[124 nt withheld, positions 6945-7068]
C
[91 nt withheld, positions 7070-7160]
A
[49 nt withheld, positions 7162-7210]
CCTTTGACGTTGGAGTCCACGTTCTTT
[37 nt withheld, positions 7238-7274]
ACCCTATCTCGGTCTATTCTTTTGATTTATAAGGGATTTTGCCGATTTCGGCCTATTGGTTAAAAAATGA
GCTGATTTAACAAAAATTTAACGCGAATTTTAACAAAATATTAACGCTTACAATTTAGGTGGCACTTTTC
GGGGAAATGTGCGCGGAACCCCTATTTGTTTATTTTTCTAAATACATTCAAATATGTATCCGCTCATGAG
ACAATAACCCTGATAAATGCTTCAATAATATTGAAAAAGGAAGAGTATGAGTATTCAACATTTCCGTGTC
GCCCTTATTCCCTTTTTTGCGGCATTTTGCCTTCCTGTTTTTGCTCACCCAGAAACGCTGGTGAAAGTAA
AAGATGCTGAAGATCAGTTGGGTGCACGAGTGGGTTACATCGAACTGGATCTCAACAGCGGTAAGATCCT
TGAGAGTTTTCGCCCCGAAGAACGTTTTCCAATGATGAGCACTTTTAAAGTTCTGCTATGTGGCGCGGTA
TTATCCCGTATTGACGCCGGGCAAGAGCAACTCGGTCGCCGCATACACTATTCTCAGAATGACTTGGTTG
AGTACTCACCAGTCACAGAAAAGCATCTTACGGATGGCATGACAGTAAGAGAATTATGCAGTGCTGCCAT
AACCATGAGTGATAACACTGCGGCCAACTTACTTCTGACAACGATCGGAGGACCGAAGGAGCTAACCGCT
TTTTTGCACAACATGGGGGATCATGTAACTCGCCTTGATCGTTGGGAACCGGAGCTGAATGAAGCCATAC
CAAACGACGAGCGTGACACCACGATGCCTGTAGCAATGGCAACAACGTTGCGCAAACTATTAACTGGCGA
ACTACTTACTCTAGCTTCCCGGCAACAATTAATAGACTGGATGGAGGCGGATAAAGTTGCAGGACCACTT
CTGCGCTCGGCCCTTCCGGCTGGCTGGTTTATTGCTGATAAATCTGGAGCCGGTGAGCGTGGGTCTCGCG
GTATCATTGCAGCACTGGGGCCAGATGGTAAGCCCTCCCGTATCGTAGTTATCTACACGACGGGGAGTCA
GGCAACTATGGATGAACGAAATAGACAGATCGCTGAGATAGGTGCCTCACTGATTAAGCATTGGTAACTG
TCAGACCAAGTTTACTCATATATACTTTAGATTGATTTAAAACTTCATTTTTAATTTAAAAGGATCTAGG
TGAAGATCCTTTTTGATAATCTCATGACCAAAATCCCTTAACGTGAGTTTTCGTTCCACTGAGCGTCAGA
CCCCGTAGAAAAGATCAAAGGATCTTCTTGAGATCCTTTTTTTCTGCGCGTAATCTGCTGCTTGCAAACA
AAAAAACCACCGCTACCAGCGGTGGTTTGTTTGCCGGATCAAGAGCTACCAACTCTTTTTCCGAAGGTAA
CTGGCTTCAGCAGAGCGCAGATACCAAATACTGTTCTTCTAGTGTAGCCGTAGTTAGGCCACCACTTCAA
GAACTCTGTAGCACCGCCTACATACCTCGCTCTGCTAATCCTGTTACCAGTGGCTGCTGCCAGTGGCGAT
AAGTCGTGTCTTACCGGGTTGGACTCAAGACGATAGTTACCGGATAAGGCGCAGCGGTCGGGCTGAACGG
GGGGTTCGTGCACACAGCCCAGCTTGGAGCGAACGACCTACACCGAACTGAGATACCTACAGCGTGAGCT
ATGAGAAAGCGCCACGCTTCCCGAAGGGAGAAAGGCGGACAGGTATCCGGTAAGCGGCAGGGTCGGAACA
GGAGAGCGCACGAGGGAGCTTCCAGGGGGAAACGCCTGGTATCTTTATAGTCCTGTCGGGTTTCGCCACC
TCTGACTTGAGCGTCGATTTTTGTGATGCTCGTCAGGGGGGCGGAGCCTATGGAAAAACGCCAGCAACGC
GGCCTTTTTACGGTTCCTGGCCTTTTGCTGGCCTTTTGCTCACATGTTCTTTCCTGCGTTATCCCCTGAT
TCTGTGGATAACCGTATTACCGCCTTTGAGTGAGCTGATACCGCTCGCCGCAGCCGAACGACCGAGCGCA
GCGAGTCAGTGAGCGAGGAAGCGGAAGAGCGCCCAATACGCAAACCGCCTCTCCCCGCGCGTTGGCCGAT
TCATTAATGCAGCTGGCACGACAGGTTTCCCGACTGGAAAGCGGGCAGTGAGCGCAACGCAAT
