>Addgene plasmid #115204 | pLEX307_CR-PDHA2S293A | depositor partial sequence | sequence record 230428 | EF1alpha primer
AGACTTTCTATTTMTGTGTCGTGAGGCTAGCATGCTGGCCGCCTTCATCTCCCGCGTGTTGAGGCGAGTT
GCCCAGAAATCAGCTCGCAGAGTGCTGGTGGCATCCCGTAACTCCTCAAATGACGCTACATTTGAAATTA
AGAAATGTGATCTTTATCTGTTGGAAGAGGGTCCCCCTGTCACTACAGTGCTCACTAGGGCGGAGGGGCT
TAAATACTACAGGATGATGCTGACTGTTCGCCGCATGGAATTGAAGGCAGATCAGCTGTACAAACAGAAA
TTCATTCGCGGTTTCTGTCACCTGTGCGATGGTCAGGAAGCTTGTTGCGTGGGCCTTGAGGCCGGCATAA
ATCCCTCGGATCACGTCATTACATCCTATAGGGCTCATGGTGTGTGCTATACTCGGGGACTTTCTGTCCG
ATCCATTCTCGCAGAGCTGACGGGAAGAAGAGGAGGTTGTGCTAAAGGAAAAGGAGGATCGATGCATATG
TATACCAAGAACTTCTATGGGGGCAATGGCATCGTCGGTGCACAGGGCCCCCTGGGCGCTGGCATTGCTC
TGGCCTGTAAATATAAAGGAAACGATGAGATCTGTTTGACTTTATATGGGGATGGCGCTGCGAATCAGGG
GCAGATAGCCGAAGCTTTCAATATGGCAGCTTTATGGAAATTACCTTGTGTTTTCATCTGTGAGAATAAC
CTATATGGAATGGGAACATCTACTGAGAGAGCAGCAGCCAGCCCTGATTACTACAAGAGGGGCAATTTTA
TCCCTGGGCTAAAGGTCGATGGAATGGATGTTCTGTGTGTTCGTGAGGCAACAAAATTTGCAGCTAACTA
CTGTAGATCTGGAAAGGGGCCCATACTGATGGAGCTGCAAACCTACCGTTATCATGGACACAGTATGGCC
GATCCTGGAGTCAGTTATCGTACACGAGAAGAAATTCAGAAGTAAGAAGTAAGAGGGATCCTATAATAAT
TCTCCAAGATAGAATGGTAAACAGCAAGCTCGCCACTGTGGAAGATTAAAGGAAATTGGGGCTGAGTGAG
AAGAATGATGATGCTGCCAGTTTGCTACACTGATCTGAGCACATTTGAGATAGCATCACATCTACAGCAG
TGATCATCTTTGAGTCGKGTGCAATCATGATCAGTAGTCGTCAGTAACTAGTACCGTAAGTCGAMATCAA
CTCTGATMAATGAGATGACTGATCTAACWGTGCTCTACGCWWTGTGGATACGCYGCCTTAATGCCGTA
